>Addgene plasmid #72240 | pDZ305 GTL1 GAL1p 24xPP7 V3 <HIS> | depositor full sequence | sequence record 131718 | pDZ305 GTL1 GAL1p 24xPP7 V3 <HIS> sequence 8242 bps
TTAATTAAACCGTTCAACCCTATACAGCGCAAATTTGGTCCTAATACACTTCGGTTTTAATGCGTCAATC
CGATTGGCTCCGATAAGCTTTTGCACATTTTTCAAGTCATATGTCACGACGAACGTGATGCCCGCAAAAC
GTAAAAAAAAGAAGCAATAAATTGCCCAAAAAAAAAATATAAACTGCTTTTCTTAGTCATTCATAAGTTC
TGATGGTCTTCCTTATCTTATTGTATTTTTCGTCCTATTGTTTCATTTCTTACCAAATTAATCAATTCTT
ATATCTTACTTGATAACACACCAAACTAATCGTCTCCACATCATAGGAAGATAGGAAATTGCTATCTCAG
TCCTATACTACGCAGACCTCGAGTCTGTTTAGCTTGCCTCGTCCCCGCCGGGTCACCCGGCCAGCGACAT
GGAGGCCCAGAATACCCTCCTTGACAGTCTTGACGTGCGCAGCTCAGGGGCATGATGTGACTGTCGCCCG
TACATTTAGCCCATACATCCCCATGTATAATCATTTGCATCCATACATTTTGATGGCCGCACGGCGCGAA
GCAAAAATTACGGCTCCTCGCTGCAGACCTGCGAGCAGGGAAACGCTCCCCTCACAGACGCGTTGAATTG
TCCCCACGCCGCGCCCCTGTAGAGAAATATAAAAGGTTAGGATTTGCCACTGAGGTTCTTCTTTCATATA
CTTCCTTTTAAAATCTTGCTAGGATACAGTTCTCACATCACATCCGAACATAAACAACCATGGCAGAACC
AGCCCAAAAAAAGCAAAAACAAACTGTTCAGGAGCGCAAGGCGTTTATCTCCCGTATCACTAATGAAACT
AAAATTCAAATCGCTATTTCGCTGAATGGTGGTTATATTCAAATAAAAGATTCGATTCTTCCTGCAAAGA
AGGATGACGATGTAGCTTCCCAAGCTACTCAGTCACAGGTCATCGATATTCACACAGGTGTTGGCTTTTT
GGATCATATGATCCATGCGTTGGCAAAACACTCTGGTTGGTCTCTTATTGTTGAATGTATTGGTGACCTG
CACATTGACGATCACCATACTACCGAAGATTGCGGTATCGCATTAGGGCAAGCGTTCAAAGAAGCAATGG
GTGCTGTCCGTGGTGTAAAAAGATTCGGTACTGGGTTCGCACCATTGGATGAGGCGCTATCACGTGCCGT
AGTCGATTTATCTAGTAGACCATTTGCTGTAATCGACCTTGGATTGAAGAGAGAGATGATTGGTGATTTA
TCCACTGAAATGATTCCACACTTTTTGGAAAGTTTCGCGGAGGCGGCCAGAATTACTTTGCATGTTGATT
GTCTGAGAGGTTTCAACGATCACCACAGAAGTGAGAGTGCGTTCAAGGCTTTGGCTGTTGCCATAAGAGA
AGCTATTTCTAGCAATGGCACCAATGACGTTCCCTCAACCAAAGGTGTTTTGATGTGAAGTACTGACAAT
AAAAAGATTCTTGTTTTCAAGAACTTGTCATTTGTATAGTTTTTTTATATTGTAGTTGTTCTATTTTAAT
CAAATGTTAGCGTGATTTATATTTTTTTTCGCCTCGACATCATCTGCCCAGATGCGAAGTTAAGTGCGCA
GAAAGTAATATCATGCGTCAATCGTATGTGAATGCTGGTCGCTATACTGCTGTCGATTCGATACTAACGC
CGCCATCCAGAGCTCCAGGTTATCAGCAACAACACAGTCATATCCATTCTCAATTAGCTCTACCACAGTG
TGTGAACCAATGTATCCAGCACCACCTGTAACCAAAACAATTTTAGAAGTACTTTCACTTTGTAACTGAG
CTGTCATTTATATTGAATTTTCAAAAATTCTTACTTTTTTTTTGGATGGACGCAAAGAAGTTTAATAATC
ATATTACATGGCATTACCACCATATACATATCCATATCTAATCTTACTTATATGTTGTGGAAATGTAAAG
AGCCCCATTATCTTAGCCTAAAAAAACCTTCTCTTTGGAACTTTCAGTAATACGCTTAACTGCTCATTGC
TATATTGAAGTACGGATTAGAAGCCGCCGAGCGGGCGACAGCCCTCCGACGGAAGACTCTCCTCCGTGCG
TCCTCGTCTTCACCGGTCGCGTTCCTGAAACGCAGATGTGCCTCGCGCCGCACTGCTCCGAACAATAAAG
ATTCTACAATACTAGCTTTTATGGTTATGAAGAGGAAAAATTGGCAGTAACCTGGCCCCACAAACCTTCA
AATTAACGAATCAAATTAACAACCATAGGATGATAATGCGATTAGTTTTTTAGCCTTATTTCTGGGGTAA
TTAATCAGCGAAGCGATGATTTTTGATCTATTAACAGATATATAAATGGAAAAGCTGCATAACCACTTTA
ACTAATACTTTCAACATTTTCAGTTTGTATTACTTCTTATTCAAATGTCATAAAAGTATCAACAAAAAAT
TGTTAATATACCTCTATACTTTAACGTCAAGGAGGGATCCTAAGGTACCTAATTGCCTAGAAAGGAGCAG
ACGATATGGCGTCGCTCCCTGCAGGTCGACTCTAGAAACCAGCAGAGCATATGGGCTCGCTGGCTGCAGT
ATTCCCGGGTTCATTAGATCCTAAGGTACCTAATTGCCTAGAAAGGAGCAGACGATATGGCGTCGCTCCC
TGCAGGTCGACTCTAGAAACCAGCAGAGCATATGGGCTCGCTGGCTGCAGTATTCCCGGGTTCATTAGAT
CCTAAGGTACCTAATTGCCTAGAAAGGAGCAGACGATATGGCGTCGCTCCCTGCAGGTCGACTCTAGAAA
CCAGCAGAGCATATGGGCTCGCTGGCTGCAGTATTCCCGGGTTCATTAGATCCTAAGGTACCTAATTGCC
TAGAAAGGAGCAGACGATATGGCGTCGCTCCCTGCAGGTCGACTCTAGAAACCAGCAGAGCATATGGGCT
CGCTGGCTGCAGTATTCCCGGGTTCATTAGATCCTAAGGTACCTAATTGCCTAGAAAGGAGCAGACGATA
TGGCGTCGCTCCCTGCAGGTCGACTCTAGAAACCAGCAGAGCATATGGGCTCGCTGGCTGCAGTATTCCC
GGGTTCATTAGATCCTAAGGTACCTAATTGCCTAGAAAGGAGCAGACGATATGGCGTCGCTCCCTGCAGG
TCGACTCTAGAAACCAGCAGAGCATATGGGCTCGCTGGCTGCAGTATTCCCGGGTTCATTAGATCCTAAG
GTACCTAATTGCCTAGAAAGGAGCAGACGATATGGCGTCGCTCCCTGCAGGTCGACTCTAGAAACCAGCA
GAGCATATGGGCTCGCTGGCTGCAGTATTCCCGGGTTCATTAGATCCTAAGGTACCTAATTGCCTAGAAA
GGAGCAGACGATATGGCGTCGCTCCCTGCAGGTCGACTCTAGAAACCAGCAGAGCATATGGGCTCGCTGG
CTGCAGTATTCCCGGGTTCATTAGATCCTAAGGTACCTAATTGCCTAGAAAGGAGCAGACGATATGGCGT
CGCTCCCTGCAGGTCGACTCTAGAAACCAGCAGAGCATATGGGCTCGCTGGCTGCAGTATTCCCGGGTTC
ATTAGATCCTAAGGTACCTAATTGCCTAGAAAGGAGCAGACGATATGGCGTCGCTCCCTGCAGGTCGACT
CTAGAAACCAGCAGAGCATATGGGCTCGCTGGCTGCAGTATTCCCGGGTTCATTAGATCCTAAGGTACCT
AATTGCCTAGAAAGGAGCAGACGATATGGCGTCGCTCCCTGCAGGTCGACTCTAGAAACCAGCAGAGCAT
ATGGGCTCGCTGGCTGCAGTATTCCCGGGTTCATTAGATCCTAAGGTACCTAATTGCCTAGAAAGGAGCA
GACGATATGGCGTCGCTCCCTGCAGGTCGACTCTAGAAACCAGCAGAGCATATGGGCTCGCTGGCTGCAG
TATTCCCGGGTTCATTAGATCCATGTCCCAGGATAGAATTTTGTTAGATAGATCTATGCCAGTGTTGAAA
TCAGACAATTTCGATCCATTGGAAGAAGCTTACGAAGGTGGGACAATTCAAAACTATAACGATGAACACC
ATCTTCATAAATCTTGGGCAAATGTGATTCCGGACAAACGAGGACTTTACGACCCTGATTATGAACATGA
CGCTTGTGGTGTCGGTTTCGTAGCAAATAAGCATGGTGAACAGTCTCACAAGATTGTTACTGACGCTAGA
TATCTTTTAGTGAATATGACACATCGTGGTGCCGTCTCATCTGATGGGAACGGTGACGGTGCCGGTATTC
TGCTAGGTATCCCAAGGGCGAATTCGCGGCCGCTAAATTCAATTCGCCCTATAGTGAGTCGTATTACAAT
TCACTGGCCGTCGTTTTACAACGTCGTGACTGGGAAAACCCTGGCGTTACCCAACTTAATCGCCTTGCAG
CACATCCCCCTTTCGCCAGCTGGCGTAATAGCGAAGAGGCCCGCACCGATCGCCCTTCCCAACAGTTGCG
CAGCCTATACGTACGGCAGTTTAAGGTTTACACCTATAAAAGAGAGAGCCGTTATCGTCTGTTTGTGGAT
GTACAGAGTGATATTATTGACACGCCGGGGCGACGGATGGTGATCCCCCTGGCCAGTGCACGTCTGCTGT
CAGATAAAGTCTCCCGTGAACTTTACCCGGTGGTGCATATCGGGGATGAAAGCTGGCGCATGATGACCAC
CGATATGGCCAGTGTGCCGGTCTCCGTTATCGGGGAAGAAGTGGCTGATCTCAGCCACCGCGAAAATGAC
ATCAAAAACGCCATTAACCTGATGTTCTGGGGAATATAAATGTCAGGCATGAGATTATCAAAAAGGATCT
TCACCTAGATCCTTTTCACGTAGAAAGCCAGTCCGCAGAAACGGTGCTGACCCCGGATGAATGTCAGCTA
CTGGGCTATCTGGACAAGGGAAAACGCAAGCGCAAAGAGAAAGCAGGTAGCTTGCAGTGGGCTTACATGG
CGATAGCTAGACTGGGCGGTTTTATGGACAGCAAGCGAACCGGAATTGCCAGCTGGGGCGCCCTCTGGTA
AGGTTGGGAAGCCCTGCAAAGTAAACTGGATGGCTTTCTTGCCGCCAAGGATCTGATGGCGCAGGGGATC
AAGCTCTGATCAAGAGACAGGATGAGGATCGTTTCGCATGATTGAACAAGATGGATTGCACGCAGGTTCT
CCGGCCGCTTGGGTGGAGAGGCTATTCGGCTATGACTGGGCACAACAGACAATCGGCTGCTCTGATGCCG
CCGTGTTCCGGCTGTCAGCGCAGGGGCGCCCGGTTCTTTTTGTCAAGACCGACCTGTCCGGTGCCCTGAA
TGAACTGCAAGACGAGGCAGCGCGGCTATCGTGGCTGGCCACGACGGGCGTTCCTTGCGCAGCTGTGCTC
GACGTTGTCACTGAAGCGGGAAGGGACTGGCTGCTATTGGGCGAAGTGCCGGGGCAGGATCTCCTGTCAT
CTCACCTTGCTCCTGCCGAGAAAGTATCCATCATGGCTGATGCAATGCGGCGGCTGCATACGCTTGATCC
GGCTACCTGCCCATTCGACCACCAAGCGAAACATCGCATCGAGCGAGCACGTACTCGGATGGAAGCCGGT
CTTGTCGATCAGGATGATCTGGACGAAGAGCATCAGGGGCTCGCGCCAGCCGAACTGTTCGCCAGGCTCA
AGGCGAGCATGCCCGACGGCGAGGATCTCGTCGTGACCCATGGCGATGCCTGCTTGCCGAATATCATGGT
GGAAAATGGCCGCTTTTCTGGATTCATCGACTGTGGCCGGCTGGGTGTGGCGGACCGCTATCAGGACATA
GCGTTGGCTACCCGTGATATTGCTGAAGAGCTTGGCGGCGAATGGGCTGACCGCTTCCTCGTGCTTTACG
GTATCGCCGCTCCCGATTCGCAGCGCATCGCCTTCTATCGCCTTCTTGACGAGTTCTTCTGAATTATTAA
CGCTTACAATTTCCTGATGCGGTATTTTCTCCTTACGCATCTGTGCGGTATTTCACACCGCATCAGGTGG
CACTTTTCGGGGAAATGTGCGCGGAACCCCTATTTGTTTATTTTTCTAAATACATTCAAATATGTATCCG
CTCATGAGATTATCAAAAAGGATCTTCACCTAGATCCTTTTAAATTAAAAATGAAGTTTTAAATCAATCT
AAAGTATATATGAGTAAACTTGGTCTGACAGTTACCAATGCTTAATCAGTGAGGCACCTATCTCAGCGAT
CTGTCTATTTCGTTCATCCATAGTTGCCTGACTCCCCGTCGTGTAGATAACTACGATACGGGAGGGCTTA
CCATCTGGCCCCAGTGCTGCAATGATACCGCGAGACCACGCTCACCGGCTCCAGATTTATCAGCAATAAA
CCAGCCAGCCGGAAGGCCGAGCGCAGAAGTGGTCCTGCAACTTTATCCGCCTCCATCCAGTCTATTAATT
GTTGCCGGGAAGCTAGAGTAAGTAGTTCGCCAGTTAATAGTTTGCGCAACGTTGTTGCCATTGCTACAGG
CATCGTGGTGTCACGCTCGTCGTTTGGTATGGCTTCATTCAGCTCCGGTTCCCAACGATCAAGGCGAGTT
ACATGATCCCCCATGTTGTGCAAAAAAGCGGTTAGCTCCTTCGGTCCTCCGATCGTTGTCAGAAGTAAGT
TGGCCGCAGTGTTATCACTCATGGTTATGGCAGCACTGCATAATTCTCTTACTGTCATGCCATCCGTAAG
ATGCTTTTCTGTGACTGGTGAGTACTCAACCAAGTCATTCTGAGAATAGTGTATGCGGCGACCGAGTTGC
TCTTGCCCGGCGTCAATACGGGATAATACCGCGCCACATAGCAGAACTTTAAAAGTGCTCATCATTGGAA
AACGTTCTTCGGGGCGAAAACTCTCAAGGATCTTACCGCTGTTGAGATCCAGTTCGATGTAACCCACTCG
TGCACCCAACTGATCTTCAGCATCTTTTACTTTCACCAGCGTTTCTGGGTGAGCAAAAACAGGAAGGCAA
AATGCCGCAAAAAAGGGAATAAGGGCGACACGGAAATGTTGAATACTCATACTCTTCCTTTTTCAATATT
ATTGAAGCATTTATCAGGGTTATTGTCTCATGACCAAAATCCCTTAACGTGAGTTTTCGTTCCACTGAGC
GTCAGACCCCGTAGAAAAGATCAAAGGATCTTCTTGAGATCCTTTTTTTCTGCGCGTAATCTGCTGCTTG
CAAACAAAAAAACCACCGCTACCAGCGGTGGTTTGTTTGCCGGATCAAGAGCTACCAACTCTTTTTCCGA
AGGTAACTGGCTTCAGCAGAGCGCAGATACCAAATACTGTTCTTCTAGTGTAGCCGTAGTTAGGCCACCA
CTTCAAGAACTCTGTAGCACCGCCTACATACCTCGCTCTGCTAATCCTGTTACCAGTGGCTGCTGCCAGT
GGCGATAAGTCGTGTCTTACCGGGTTGGACTCAAGACGATAGTTACCGGATAAGGCGCAGCGGTCGGGCT
GAACGGGGGGTTCGTGCACACAGCCCAGCTTGGAGCGAACGACCTACACCGAACTGAGATACCTACAGCG
TGAGCTATGAGAAAGCGCCACGCTTCCCGAAGGGAGAAAGGCGGACAGGTATCCGGTAAGCGGCAGGGTC
GGAACAGGAGAGCGCACGAGGGAGCTTCCAGGGGGAAACGCCTGGTATCTTTATAGTCCTGTCGGGTTTC
GCCACCTCTGACTTGAGCGTCGATTTTTGTGATGCTCGTCAGGGGGGCGGAGCCTATGGAAAAACGCCAG
CAACGCGGCCTTTTTACGGTTCCTGGCCTTTTGCTGGCCTTTTGCTCACATGTTCTTTCCTGCGTTATCC
CCTGATTCTGTGGATAACCGTATTACCGCCTTTGAGTGAGCTGATACCGCTCGCCGCAGCCGAACGACCG
AGCGCAGCGAGTCAGTGAGCGAGGAAGCGGAAGAGCGCCCAATACGCAAACCGCCTCTCCCCGCGCGTTG
GCCGATTCATTAATGCAGCTGGCACGACAGGTTTCCCGACTGGAAAGCGGGCAGTGAGCGCAACGCAATT
AATGTGAGTTAGCTCACTCATTAGGCACCCCAGGCTTTACACTTTATGCTTCCGGCTCGTATGTTGTGTG
GAATTGTGAGCGGATAACAATTTCACACAGGAAACAGCTATGACCATGATTACGCCAAGCTCAGAATTAA
CCCTCACTAAAGGGACTAGTCCTGCAGGTTTAAACGAATTCGCCCTTATATA
Features (pLannotate 1.2.2; 33 found; start..end, strand, type, name):
    416..759     +  promoter       TEF promoter: Ashbya gossypii TEF promoter
    802..1455    +  CDS            HIS3: HIS7_YEAST - Experimental evidence at protein level: Swiss-Prot protein existence level 1. From Saccharomyces cerevisiae (strain ATCC 204508 / S288c) (Baker's yeast).
   1462..1659    +  terminator     TEF terminator: Ashbya gossypii TEF terminator
   1669..1788    -  CDS            UGE4 (fragment): UGE4_ARATH - Also known as REB1, RHD1. Experimental evidence at protein level: Swiss-Prot protein existence level 1. Catalyzes the interconversion between UDP-glucose and UDP- galactose. Involved in channeling UDP-D-galactose (UDP-D-Gal) into cell wall polymers. Required for the galactosylation of xyloglucan (XyG) and type II arabinogalactan (AGII). Cooperates with UGE2 in cell wall carbohydrate biosynthesis and growth. From Arabidopsis thaliana (Mouse-ear cress).
   1839..2484    +  promoter       GAL1,10 promoter: GAL1 and GAL10 genes of S. cerevisiae; divergent inducible promoter, regulated by Gal4
   2538..2556    -  misc_feature   MCS (fragment): pUC18/19 multiple cloning site
   2659..2677    -  misc_feature   MCS (fragment): pUC18/19 multiple cloning site
   2780..2798    -  misc_feature   MCS (fragment): pUC18/19 multiple cloning site
   2901..2919    -  misc_feature   MCS (fragment): pUC18/19 multiple cloning site
   3022..3040    -  misc_feature   MCS (fragment): pUC18/19 multiple cloning site
   3143..3161    -  misc_feature   MCS (fragment): pUC18/19 multiple cloning site
   3264..3282    -  misc_feature   MCS (fragment): pUC18/19 multiple cloning site
   3385..3403    -  misc_feature   MCS (fragment): pUC18/19 multiple cloning site
   3506..3524    -  misc_feature   MCS (fragment): pUC18/19 multiple cloning site
   3627..3645    -  misc_feature   MCS (fragment): pUC18/19 multiple cloning site
   3748..3766    -  misc_feature   MCS (fragment): pUC18/19 multiple cloning site
   3869..3887    -  misc_feature   MCS (fragment): pUC18/19 multiple cloning site
   3976..4284    +  CDS            GLT1 (fragment): GLT1_YEAST - Experimental evidence at protein level: Swiss-Prot protein existence level 1. Forms L-glutamate from L-glutamine and 2-oxoglutarate. Represents an alternative pathway to L-glutamate dehydrogenase for the biosynthesis of L-glutamate. Participates with glutamine synthetase in ammonia assimilation processes. The enzyme is specific for NADH, L- glutamine and 2-oxoglutarate. From Saccharomyces cerevisiae (strain ATCC 204508 / S288c) (Baker's yeast).
   4318..4336    -  promoter       T7 promoter: promoter for bacteriophage T7 RNA polymerase
   4339..4486    +  CDS            lacZα (fragment): LacZα fragment of β-galactosidase; lacZ fragment
   4496..4799    +  CDS            ccdB (fragment): CcdB, a bacterial toxin that poisons DNA gyrase; ccdB; Plasmids containing the ccdB gene cannot be propagated in standard E. coli strains.
   4847..5116    +  CDS            tnpA (fragment): TN5P_ECOLX - Also known as tnp. Experimental evidence at protein level: Swiss-Prot protein existence level 1. Mediates transposition of transposon Tn5 by a 'cut and paste' mechanism. First, the monomeric transposase binds the 19 bp inverted DNA repeats flanking the transposon. Then, dimerization of the DNA- bound transposase creates a synaptic DNA complex. After nicking of the first DNA strand, excision of the transposon proceeds through a series of intermediates. The transposase then mediates the insertion of the transposon at a new site by strand transfer. The activity of the wild- type tran
   5148..5942    +  CDS            NeoR/KanR: aminoglycoside phosphotransferase from Tn5; aph(3')-II (or nptII); confers resistance to neomycin, kanamycin, and G418 (Geneticin®)
   5963..6013    -  misc_feature   bom (fragment): basis of mobility region from pBR322
   6040..6099    +  promoter       AmpR promoter (fragment): bla
   6192..7050    -  CDS            AmpR: β-lactamase; bla; confers resistance to ampicillin, carbenicillin, and related antibiotics
   7051..7103    -  promoter       AmpR promoter (fragment): bla
   7174..7762    +  rep_origin     ori: high-copy-number ColE1/pMB1/pBR322/pUC origin of replication
   7945..8037    +  CDS            lacI (fragment): lac repressor; lacI; The lac repressor binds to the lac operator to inhibit transcription in E. coli. This inhibition can be relieved by adding lactose or isopropyl-β-D-thiogalactopyranoside (IPTG).
   8050..8071    +  protein_bind   CAP binding site: CAP binding activates transcription in the presence of cAMP. E. coli catabolite activator protein
   8086..8116    +  promoter       lac promoter: promoter for the E. coli lac operon
   8124..8140    +  protein_bind   lac operator: The lac repressor binds to the lac operator to inhibit transcription in E. coli. This inhibition can be relieved by adding lactose or isopropyl-β-D-thiogalactopyranoside (IPTG). lac repressor encoded by lacI
   8185..8203    +  promoter       T3 promoter: promoter for bacteriophage T3 RNA polymerase
