[The description below was written by a language model from this plasmid's Addgene catalogue record and pLannotate feature annotations shown in this document.]
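Description:
pDZ305 GTL1 GAL1p 24xPP7 V3 <HIS> is an 8.2 kb E. coli-propagated template/integration plasmid, built on a backbone the record calls pHIS, for modifying the 5' end of the budding yeast GLT1 gene. The "GTL1" in the plasmid name appears to be a transposition of GLT1. It is catalogued as a bacterial expression vector, but nothing in the record suggests bacterial expression is its purpose. It has no annotated yeast replication origin, consistent with a cassette meant to be integrated into the genome rather than maintained episomally. In bacteria it replicates from a high-copy ColE1/pUC-type origin with ampicillin selection. The feature table also detects an intact NeoR/KanR gene plus fragments of lacZα, ccdB, a Tn5 transposase and lacI, along with lac, T7 and T3 promoter elements. These look like remnants of the cloning vector rather than functional payload.

The roughly 4.3 kb insert begins with a HIS3 marker driven by the Ashbya gossypii TEF promoter and closed by the TEF terminator, giving histidine prototrophy selection in yeast. Next comes the galactose-inducible, Gal4-regulated GAL1,10 promoter region. The short adjacent hit labelled as a plant UDP-glucose epimerase is probably a homology match to GAL10 coding sequence. The PP7 array itself is not annotated, but twelve evenly spaced short "MCS fragment" hits between the promoter and GLT1 likely mark repeated linkers within the 24 PP7 version 3 stem-loops. A fragment of the GLT1 coding sequence follows, presumably providing homology for targeting.

Integration places GLT1 under GAL1 control with the PP7 hairpins upstream of its start codon. The hairpins are binding sites for PP7 coat protein, so a fluorescent fusion of that protein can label individual inducible GLT1 mRNAs in live cells, and the associated publication concerns perinuclear mRNA behaviour in budding yeast.
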