Addgene plasmid #72240: pDZ305 GTL1 GAL1p 24xPP7 V3 <HIS>
Purpose: Histidine selection; Used to insert a GAL1 promoter and 24 repetitive PP7 version 3 RNA stem-loops before GLT1's start codon (5' tagging)
Depositing lab: Daniel Zenklusen. Depositing organization: University of Montreal. Publication: The nuclear basket mediates perinuclear mRNA scanning in budding yeast. Saroufim MA, Bensidoun P, Raymond P, Rahman S, Krause MR, Oeffinger M, Zenklusen D. J Cell Biol. 2015 Dec 21;211(6):1131-40. doi: 10.1083/jcb.201503070. PubMed 26694838.
Backbone
  Vector backbone: pHIS
  Backbone size w/o insert (bp): 3967
  Total vector size (bp): 8242
  Vector type: Bacterial Expression
  Selectable markers: HIS3
Growth in bacteria
  Bacterial resistance: Ampicillin, 100 μg/mL
  Growth temperature: 37°C
  Growth strain: DH5alpha
  Copy number: High Copy
Gene/Insert
  Gene/Insert name: GLT1 GAL1p 24xPP7 V3
  Species: Synthetic
  Insert size (bp): 4275
Terms and licenses: Academic/Nonprofit Terms; Industry Terms: Not Available to Industry
How to cite: pDZ305 GTL1 GAL1p 24xPP7 V3 <HIS> was a gift from Daniel Zenklusen (Addgene plasmid # 72240 ; http://n2t.net/addgene:72240 ; RRID:Addgene_72240)
