>Addgene plasmid #72240 | pDZ305 GTL1 GAL1p 24xPP7 V3 <HIS> | addgene partial sequence | sequence record 138504 | Tef-promoter-F 5'-GGATACAGTTCTCACATCAC-3'
ACCAGCCCAAAAAAAGCAAAAACAAACTGTTCAGGAGCGCAAGGCGTTTATCTCCCGTATCACTAATGAA
ACTAAAATTCAAATCGCTATTTCGCTGAATGGTGGTTATATTCAAATAAAAGATTCGATTCTTCCTGCAA
AGAAGGATGACGATGTAGCTTCCCAAGCTACTCAGTCACAGGTCATCGATATTCACACAGGTGTTGGCTT
TTTGGATCATATGATCCATGCGTTGGCAAAACACTCTGGTTGGTCTCTTATTGTTGAATGTATTGGTGAC
CTGCACATTGACGATCACCATACTACCGAAGATTGCGGTATCGCATTAGGGCAAGCGTTCAAAGAAGCAA
TGGGTGCTGTCCGTGGTGTAAAAAGATTCGGTACTGGGTTCGCACCATTGGATGAGGCGCTATCACGTGC
CGTAGTCGATTTATCTAGTAGACCATTTGCTGTAATCGACCTTGGATTGAAGAGAGAGATGATTGGTGAT
TTATCCACTGAAATGATTCCACACTTTTTGGAAAGTTTCGCGGAGGCGGCCAGAATTACTTTGCATGTTG
ATTGTCTGAGAGGTTTCAACGATCACCACAGAAGTGAGAGTGCGTTCAAGGCTTTGGCTGTTGCCATAAG
AGAAGCTATTTCTAGCAATGGCACCAATGACGTTCCCTCAACCAAAGGTGTTTTGATGTGAAGTACTGAC
AATAAAAAGATTCTTGTTTTCAAGAACTTGTCATTTGTATAGTTTTTTTATATTGTAGTTGTTCTATTTT
AATCAAATGTTAGCGTGATTTATATTTTTTTTCGCCTCGACATCATCTGCCCAGATGCGAAGTTAAGTGC
GCAGAAAGTAATATCATGCGTCAATCGTATGTGAATGCTGGTCGCTATACTGCTGTCGATTCGATACTAA
CGCCGCCATCCAGAGCTCCAGGTTATCAGCAACAACACAGTCATATCCATTCTCAATTAGCTCTACCACA
GTGTG
