>Addgene plasmid #72240 | pDZ305 GTL1 GAL1p 24xPP7 V3 <HIS> | addgene partial sequence | sequence record 138505 | T7 5'-TAATACGACTCACTATAGGG-3'
AATACCGGCACCGTCACCGTTCCCATCAGATGAGACGGCACCACGATGTGTCATATTCACTAAAAGATAT
CTAGCGTCAGTAACAATCTTGTGAGACTGTTCACCATGCTTATTTGCTACGAAACCGACACCACAAGCGT
CATGTTCATAATCAGGGTCGTAAAGTCCTCGTTTGTCCGGAATCACATTTGCCCAAGATTTATGAAGATG
GTGTTCATCGTTATAGTTTTGAATTGTCCCACCTTCGTAAGCTTCTTCCAATGGATCGAAATTGTCTGAT
TTCAACACTGGCATAGATCTATCTAACAAAATTCTATCCTGGGACATGGATCTAATGAACCCGGGAATAC
TGCAGCCAGCGAGCCCATATGCTCTGCTGGTTTCTAGAGTCGACCTGCAGGGAGCGACGCCATATCGTCT
GCTCCTTTCTAGGCAATTAGGTACCTTAGGATCTAATGAACCCGGGAATACTGCAGCCAGCGAGCCCATA
TGCTCTGCTGGTTTCTAGAGTCGACCTGCAGGGAGCGACGCCATATCGTCTGCTCCTTTCTAGGCAATTA
GGTACCTTAGGATCTAATGAACCCGGGAATACTGCAGCCAGCGAGCCCATATGCTCTGCTGGTTTCTAGA
GTCGACCTGCAGGGAGCGACGCCATATCGTCTGCTCCTTTCTAGGCAATTAGGTACCTTAGGATCTAATG
AACCCGGGAATACTGCAGCCAGCGAGCCCATATGCTCTGCTGGTTTCTAGAGTCGACCTGCAGGGAGCGA
CGCCATATCGTCTGCTCCTTTCTAGGCAATTAGGTACCTTAGGATCTAATGAACCCGGGAATACTGCAGC
CAGCGAGCCCATATGCTCTGCTGGTTTCTAGAGTCGACCTGCAGGGAGCGACGCCATATCGTCTGCTCCT
TTCTAGGCAATTAGGTACCTTAGGATCTAATGAACCCGGG
